Addgene plasmid #13457: pSG5-Cyp26a1
Depositing lab: T. Michael Underhill. Depositing organization: University of British Columbia. Publication: BMP action in skeletogenesis involves attenuation of retinoid signaling. Hoffman LM, Garcha K, Karamboulas K, Cowan MF, Drysdale LM, Horton WA, Underhill TM. J Cell Biol. 2006 Jul 3. 174(1):101-13. 10.1083/jcb.200604150 PubMed 16818722.
Backbone
  Vector backbone: pSG5-HS
  Backbone manufacturer: Stratagene
  Backbone size w/o insert (bp): 4100
  Vector type: Mammalian Expression
Growth in bacteria
  Bacterial resistance: Ampicillin, 100 μg/mL
  Growth temperature: 37°C
  Growth strain: DH5alpha
  Copy number: High Copy
Gene/Insert
  Gene/Insert name: Cyp26a1 (alt names: Cytochrome P450, family 26, subfamily a, polypeptide 1; P450RA; P450RAI)
  Species: M. musculus (mouse)
  Insert size (bp): 1500
  GenBank ID: NM_007811
  Entrez Gene: Cyp26a1 (a.k.a. Cyp26, P450RA, P450RAI, RAH)
  Cloning method: Restriction Enzyme; 5′ cloning site EcoRI (not destroyed); 3′ cloning site SpeI (destroyed during cloning)
  Sequencing primers: 5′ na; 3′ T7
Resource information
  A portion of this plasmid was derived from a plasmid made by: Malcolm L. Snead, UCLA
Terms and licenses: Academic/Nonprofit Terms; Industry Terms: Not Available to Industry
Depositor comments: Full-length cDNA for mouse Cyp26a1 cloned into modified pSG5. See Author's map for more information.
How to cite: pSG5-Cyp26a1 was a gift from T. Michael Underhill (Addgene plasmid # 13457 ; http://n2t.net/addgene:13457 ; RRID:Addgene_13457)
