[The description below was written by a language model from this plasmid's Addgene catalogue record.]
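Description:
pSG5-Cyp26a1 is a mammalian expression plasmid carrying the full-length mouse Cyp26a1 cDNA (about 1.5 kb) in pSG5-HS, a modified version of the Stratagene pSG5 vector with a backbone of roughly 4.1 kb. It is propagated in E. coli as a high-copy plasmid under ampicillin selection. The insert was placed by restriction cloning between an EcoRI site at the 5′ end, which remains intact, and a SpeI site at the 3′ end, which was destroyed during cloning. No mammalian selection marker, epitope tag or reporter is recorded, which fits a plasmid meant mainly for transient transfection.

The record does not list the promoter or other regulatory elements, and no feature table is available. Standard pSG5 vectors drive expression from the SV40 early promoter, with a rabbit β-globin intron and an SV40 polyadenylation signal, plus a T7 promoter near the cloning site for in vitro transcription. The listing of a T7 sequencing primer is consistent with this, but the specific changes made in the "HS" derivative are not described beyond a reference to the depositor's map.

Cyp26a1 (also known as P450RA or P450RAI) encodes a cytochrome P450 enzyme that oxidises and so inactivates retinoic acid. Overexpressing it is a common way to lower retinoid signalling within cells. The associated publication concerns BMP action in skeletogenesis and its link to attenuated retinoid signalling, suggesting the plasmid was used to reduce retinoic acid activity in transfected mammalian cells in that context.
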