>Addgene plasmid #13457 | pSG5-Cyp26a1 | addgene partial sequence | sequence record 19879 | T7 5'-TAATACGACTCACTATAGGG-3'
GTTTTTTTTTTTTTTTTTTCACTTTTTAATTTTACTTTATTGGGAAATCATACAAATTCATTATTTTAAT
ATTTAAGACCACGGGACTGTAGTAGAGACACATAAATATCATACTATACATTTAGAAATTAAATAAAGTC
AACATGACACTATTTTAAAAAAAACAATATACACTTCAAATAAGTCCAAGAATTGAAATAGCTATCAAAT
ATCTCCCTGGAAGTGGGTAAATCTTGCAGGGAGATTGTCCACAGGGTACACAGTGGGGCTTGTCTTCATT
GTAGGAGGTCCATTTAGAAGCTGCCAATCACAGTGCCTAGCCAGCTCCACTGTAAATATCTTAAGAAGAA
TTTTTGCAAACTCTTTGCCTACACAGCTCCGAAGGCCTCCTCCAAATGGAATGAAGCTGAACCGGGAAGC
ATCCTCTGGATGAGGCACTATAAAGCGGTCGGGATTAAATTCCTCCTTGTTAGTGAAGATATCTGCCACA
TCGTGGGTGTCACAGATACTGTAAATAACATTCCAGCCCTTGGGGATCTGGTATCCATTCAGCTCAAAAG
TCTTCAGAGCAACCCGAAACCCTCCTGGAACCGGAGGATTCAATCGCAGGGTCTCCTTAATGA
